>Addgene plasmid #123971 | MTK0_033 | depositor full sequence | sequence record 236793 | MTK0_033 sequence 7576 bps
GTTACAGAGATGTTACGAACCCTGAACAGGTTGACTATTAATTGTGTCTGCTTGATGTGGACACCAGGTG
GCGCTGGACATCAGATTTGGAGAGGCAGTTGTCTAGGGAACCGGGCTCTGTGCCAGCGCAGGAGGCAGGC
TGGCTCTCCTATTCCAGGGATGCTCATCCAGGAAGGAAAGGTTGCATGCTGGACACACTAACCTTACAGA
AGTTCCTATTCTCTAGAAAGTATAGGAACTTCGAGTAGATCGCGGGGGAGGGAGGGATTCTTCTAGGCCC
AGGGCGGTCCTTAGGAGACAGGAGGCAGCCGAGAACTCCCATAAAGGTATTGCGGCACTCCCCTCCCCCT
ACCGAGAAGGGTGCGGCCTTCTCTCCGCCTCCTCCACTGCAGATCCCTCAGGATTGCAGCTCGCGCCGAT
TTTCAGAGATCACGCACCTCCCTCCCACAAACCAGCAGGACCGACCCCCGCTCCTCCCCCCACCTCCGCG
AGTCCGCGAGCGGATCCAGCTCATCTCGTCCTTCAGGCGGCGGACGCCCGGGACGGAGCCGCGGTCGCCG
CCACCCAGAAGCCTCGACCCAGCAGTCCGCCTCCGCCTCCGCCTCCGCCTCTAGTGCGTGCGCAGGGGCG
CGGGGCCAGACACTGCGGCGCGGGGCCTCGGGAAGGACCGTACCAACGACCGCCTCCCTGCCCCTCCGCC
CCCTCTGCTGACCCGCTCAGTGGTTTCGCTCAATTGGGACCCGAGCCAATGGCAAGGGGCCGTTCCCCGG
CTTCAGCAGCCAATCAGGTGCCGAAGCCACACGGGCGGCGGGTAACCCTACTCCCCGCGAGGGTTTTCCC
AGTCACGACCCGAGCGGCCGCGTGTTACAACCAATTAACCAATTCTGATTAGAAAAACTCATCGAGCATC
AAATGAAACTGCAATTTATTCATATCAGGATTATCAATACCATATTTTTGAAAAAGCCGTTTCTGTAATG
AAGGAGAAAACTCACCGAGGCAGTTCCATAGGATGGCAAGATCCTGGTATCGGTCTGCGATTCCGACTCG
TCCAACATCAATACAACCTATTAATTTCCCCTCGTCAAAAATAAGGTTATCAAGTGAGAAATCACCATGA
GTGACGACTGAATCCGGTGAGAATGGCAAAAGCTTATGCATTTCTTTCCAGACTTGTTCAACAGGCCAGC
CATTACGCTCGTCATCAAAATCACTCGCATCAACCAAACCGTTATTCATTCGTGATTGCGCCTGAGCGAG
GCGAAATACGCGATCGCTGTTAAAAGGACAATTACAAACAGGAATCGAATGCAACCGGCGCAGGAACACT
GCCAGCGCATCAACAATATTTTCACCTGAATCAGGATATTCTTCTAATACCTGGAATGCTGTTTTCCCGG
GGATCGCAGTGGTGAGTAACCATGCATCATCAGGAGTACGGATAAAATGCTTGATGGTCGGAAGAGGCAT
AAATTCCGTCAGCCAGTTTAGTCTGACCATCTCATCTGTAACATCATTGGCAACGCTACCTTTGCCATGT
TTCAGAAACAACTCTGGCGCATCGGGCTTCCCATACAATCGATAGATTGTCGCACCTGATTGCCCGACAT
TATCGCGAGCCCATTTATACCCATATAAATCAGCATCCATGTTGGAATTTAATCGCGGCCTGGAGCAAGA
CGTTTCCCGTTGAATATGGCTCATAACACCCCTTGTATTACTGTTTATGTAAGCAGACAGTTTTATTGTT
CATGATGATATATTTTTATCTTGTGCAATGTAACATCAGAGATTTTGAGACACAACGTGGCTTTGTTGAA
TAAATCGAACTTTTGCTGAGTTGAAGGATCAGTCATGACCAAAATCCCTTAACGTGAGTTTTCGTTCCAC
TGAGCGTCAGACCCCGTAGAAAAGATCAAAGGATCTTCTTGAGATCCTTTTTTTCTGCGCGTAATCTGCT
GCTTGCAAACAAAAAAACCACCGCTACCAGCGGTGGTTTGTTTGCCGGATCAAGAGCTACCAACTCTTTT
TCCGAAGGTAACTGGCTTCAGCAGAGCGCAGATACCAAATACTGTTCTTCTAGTGTAGCCGTAGTTAGGC
CACCACTTCAAGAACTCTGTAGCACCGCCTACATACCTCGCTCTGCTAATCCTGTTACCAGTGGCTGCTG
CCAGTGGCGATAAGTCGTGTCTTACCGGGTTGGACTCAAGACGATAGTTACCGGATAAGGCGCAGCGGTC
GGGCTGAACGGGGGGTTCGTGCACACAGCCCAGCTTGGAGCGAACGACCTACACCGAACTGAGATACCTA
CAGCGTGAGCTATGAGAAAGCGCCACGCTTCCCGAAGGGAGAAAGGCGGACAGGTATCCGGTAAGCGGCA
GGGTCGGAACAGGAGAGCGCACGAGGGAGCTTCCAGGGGGAAACGCCTGGTATCTTTATAGTCCTGTCGG
GTTTCGCCACCTCTGACTTGAGCGTCGATTTTTGTGATGCTCGTCAGGGGGGCGGAGCCTATGGAAAAAC
GCCAGCAACGCGGCCTTTTTACGGTTCCTGGCCTTTTGCTGGCCTTTTGCTCACATGTTCTTTCCTGCGT
TATCCCCTGATTCTGTGGATAACCGTGCGGCCGCCAATCATGGTCATAGCTGTTTCCTGCAACGGAAAGG
GCCTAAAATTTTAAGATTAGTATCTAATTTAAAATGCTACACTTTGGTGGTGTAAACAACGTTCTCAAAC
GACGTGAGTAAAAAACTCAGATGACCATGCCCTTAACCTCCTTTTATCCACAGGAAAAGCACTACAAAAA
CGATCTTAAGTAGTAATAACACGCAGCCTTGCTGCATAAAATCAGCCCGAGATGAATGCCTGGACTCCCA
TTTCCCTCCTCCACCCCTATTATAATTATTTTGTGACACAAACTCAAGCAGGGTGAAGAGAGAAATCTCA
CACCTGCTCAATCCCCTGCAGGACAACGCCCAGACACCAGGTAAAGCCTGGGCACAGAGAGTCCCGCCCA
CAATCGAGAAGGAGCAACTCGACATGGAGGCGATGACGCCCTGAAGTTCCTATTCTCTAGAAAGTATAGG
AACTTCCTGAACTGGCCGATAATTGCAGACGATCGAATTCGAGTTGGCGCGCCTGTCATTCTAAATCTCT
CTTTCAGCCTAAAGCTTTTTCCCCGTATCCCCCCAGGTGTCTGCAGGCTCAAAGAGCAGCGAGAAGCGTT
CAGAGGAAAGCGATCCCGTGCCACCTTCCCCGTGCCCGGGCTGTCCCCGCACGCTGCCGGCTCGGGGATG
CGGGGGGAGCGCCGGACCGGAGCGGAGCCCCGGGCGGCTCGCTGCTGCCCCCTAGCGGGGGAGGGACGTA
ATTACATCCCTGGGGGCTTTGGGAGGGGGCTGTCCCCGTGAGCTCCCAGGCGCGCCTGTCATTCTAAATC
TCTCTTTCAGCCTAAAGCTTTTTCCCCGTATCCCCCCAGGTGTCTGCAGGCTCAAAGAGCAGCGAGAAGC
GTTCAGAGGAAAGCGATCCCGTGCCACCTTCCCCGTGCCCGGGCTGTCCCCGCACGCTGCCGGCTCGGGG
ATGCGGGGGGAGCGCCGGACCGGAGCGGAGCCCCGGGCGGCTCGCTGCTGCCCCCTAGCGGGGGAGGGAC
GTAATTACATCCCTGGGGGCTTTGGGGGGGGGCTGTCCCCGTGAGCTCAATAAAAGAGCCCACATAACTT
CGTATAATGTATGCTATACGAAGTTATAACGCCATATATGGAGTTCCGCGTTACATAACTTACGGTAAAT
GGCCCGCCTGGCTGACCGCCCAACGACCCCCGCCCATTGACGTCAATAATGACGTATGTTCCCATAGTAA
CGCCAATAGGGACTTTCCATTGACGTCAATGGGTGGAGTATTTACGGTAAACTGCCCACTTGGCAGTACA
TCAAGTGTATCATATGCCAAGTACGCCCCCTATTGACGTCAATGACGGTAAATGGCCCGCCTGGCATTAT
GCCCAGTACATGACCTTATGGGACTTTCCTACTTGGCAGTACATCTACGTATTAGTCATCGCTATTACCA
TGGTCGAGGTGAGCCCCACGTTCTGCTTCACTCTCCCCATCTCCCCCCCCTCCCCACCCCCAATTTTGTA
TTTATTTATTTTTTAATTATTTTGTGCAGCGATGGGGGCGGGGGGGGGGGGGGCGCGCGCCAGGCGGGGC
GGGGCGGGGCGAGGGGCGGGGCGGGGCGAGGCGGAGAGGTGCGGCGGCAGCCAATCAGAGCGGCGCGCTC
CGAAAGTTTCCTTTTATGGCGAGGCGGCGGCGGCGGCGGCCCTATAAAAAGCGAAGCGCGCGGCGGGCGG
GAGTCGCTGCGTTGCCTTCGCCCCGTGCCCCGCTCCGCGCCGCCTCGCGCCGCCCGCCCCGGCTCTGACT
GACCGCGTTACTCCCACAGGTGAGCGGGCGGGACGGCCCTTCTCCTCCGGGCTGTAATTAGCGCTTGGTT
TAATGACGGCTCGTTTCTTTTCTGTGGCTGCGTGAAAGCCTTAAAGGGCTCCGGGAGGGCCCTTTGTGCG
GGGGGGAGCGGCTCGGGGGGTGCGTGCGTGTGTGTGTGCGTGGGGAGCGCCGCGTGCGGCCCGCGCTGCC
CGGCGGCTGTGAGCGCTGCGGGCGCGGCGCGGGGCTTTGTGCGCTCCGCGTGTGCGCGAGGGGAGCGCGG
CCGGGGGCGGTGCCCCGCGGTGCGGGGGGGCTGCGAGGGGAACAAAGGCTGCGTGCGGGGTGTGTGCGTG
GGGGGGTGAGCAGGGGGTGTGGGCGCGGCGGTCGGGCTGTAACCCCCCCCTGCACCCCCCTCCCCGAGTT
GCTGAGCACGGCCCGGCTTCGGGTGCGGGGCTCCGTACGGGGCGTGGCGCGGGGCTCGCCGTGCCGGGCG
GGGGGTGGCGGCAGGTGGGGGTGCCGGGCGGGGCGGGGCCGCCTCGGGCCGGGGAGGGCTCGGGGGAGGG
GCGCGGCGGCCCCCGGAGTGCCGGCGGCTGTCGAGGCGCGGCGAGCCGCAGCCATTGCCTTTTATGGTAA
TCGTGCGAGAGGGCGCAGGGACTTCCTTTGTCCCAAATCTGTGCGGAGCCGAAATCTGGGAGGCGCCGCC
GCACCCCCTCTAGCGGGCGCGGGGCGAAGCGGTGCGGCGCCGGCAGGAAGGAAATGGGCGGGGAGGGCCT
TCGTGCGTCGCCGCGCCGCCGTCCCCTTCTCCCTCTCCAGCCTCGGGGCTGTCCGCGGGGGGACGGCTGC
CTTCGGGGGGGACGGGGCAGGGCGGGGTTCGGCTTCTGGCGTGTGACCGGCGGCTCTAGAGCCTCTGCTA
ACCATGTTCATGCCTTCTTCTTTTTCCTACAGCTCCTGGGCAACGTGCTGGTTATTGTGCTGTCTCATCA
TTTTGGCAAAGAATTCGCCACTATGGCCCCAACTGGGGTAACCTTTGAGTTCTCTCAGTTGGGGGGTTCT
GGTAAAAAGCCTGAACTCACCGCGACGTCTGTCGAGAAGTTTCTGATCGAAAAGTTCGACAGCGTGTCCG
ACCTGATGCAGCTCTCGGAGGGCGAAGAATCTCGTGCTTTCAGCTTCGATGTAGGAGGGCGTGGATATGT
CCTGCGGGTAAATAGCTGCGCCGATGGTTTCTACAAAGATCGTTATGTTTATCGGCACTTTGCATCGGCC
GCGCTCCCGATTCCGGAAGTGCTTGACATTGGGGAATTTAGCGAGAGCCTGACCTATTGCATCTCCCGCC
GTGCACAGGGTGTCACGTTGCAAGACCTGCCTGAAACCGAACTGCCCGCTGTTCTGCAACCGGTCGCGGA
GGCCATGGATGCGATCGCTGCGGCCGATCTTAGCCAGACGAGCGGGTTCGGCCCATTCGGACCGCAAGGA
ATCGGTCAATACACTACATGGCGTGATTTCATATGCGCGATTGCTGATCCCCATGTGTATCACTGGCAAA
CTGTGATGGACGACACCGTCAGTGCGTCCGTCGCGCAGGCTCTCGATGAGCTGATGCTTTGGGCCGAGGA
CTGCCCCGAAGTCCGGCACCTCGTGCACGCGGATTTCGGCTCCAACAATGTCCTGACGGACAATGGCCGC
ATAACAGCGGTCATTGACTGGAGCGAGGCGATGTTCGGGGATTCCCAATACGAGGTCGCCAACATCTTCT
TCTGGAGGCCGTGGTTGGCTTGTATGGAGCAGCAGACGCGCTACTTCGAGCGGAGGCATCCGGAGCTTGC
AGGATCGCCGCGGCTCCGGGCGTATATGCTCCGCATTGGTCTTGACCAACTCTATCAGAGCTTGGTTGAC
GGCAATTTCGATGATGCAGCTTGGGCGCAGGGTCGATGCGACGCAATCGTCCGATCCGGAGCCGGGACTG
TCGGGCGTACACAAATCGCCCGCAGAAGCGCGGCCGTCTGGACCGATGGCTGTGTAGAAGTACTCGCCGA
TAGTGGAAACCGACGCCCCAGCACTCGTCCGAGGGCAAAGGAAGGATCCGGAAGCGGAGAGGGCAGAGGA
AGTCTGCTAACATGCGGTGACGTCGAGGAGAATCCTGGACCTGGATCCCCCAAGAAGAAGAGGAAGGTGG
AGGACGCCGGATCCGTGTCCAAAGGAGAGGAGTTAATCAAGGAAAACATGAGAATGAAAGTTGTCATGGA
GGGCTCCGTTAATGGTCACCAATTCAAGTGTACAGGGGAAGGTGAAGGTAATCCTTACATGGGTACACAA
ACTATGAGAATTAAAGTAATTGAAGGCGGACCACTACCATTTGCATTTGACATTCTGGCAACGTCATTCA
TGTACGGATCACGAACTTTCATCAAGTACCCTAAAGGTATACCAGACTTTTTCAAGCAATCTTTTCCAGA
GGGTTTTACATGGGAAAGGGTTACAAGATACGAAGATGGGGGTGTCGTCACAGTTATGCAAGATACTTCA
TTAGAAGATGGCTGCCTTGTCTATCATGTGCAAGTAAGAGGGGTGAATTTTCCTTCTAACGGACCTGTGA
TGCAGAAAAAGACCAAAGGTTGGGAACCAAATACTGAAATGATGTACCCAGCTGATGGAGGTTTGAGAGG
CTACACACACATGGCGCTTAAAGTTGATGGTGGAGGTCATTTGTCTTGTAGTTTTGTTACCACTTATCGT
TCTAAAAAGACTGTTGGCAATATCAAAATGCCAGGAATACATGCTGTAGACCACAGACTAGAAAGACTCG
AAGAGAGCGATAACGAAATGTTCGTTGTACAGAGAGAGCATGCCGTAGCCAAATTTGCTGGCTTAGGCGG
TGGTATGGATGAATTGTATAAGGGATCCCATGGCTTCCCGCCGGAGGTGGAGGAGCAGGATGATGGCGCG
CTGCCCATGTCTTGTGCCCAGGAGAGCGGGATGGACCGTCACCCTGCAGCCTGTGCTTCTGCTAGGATCA
ATGTGTAACTCGAGTGGCGATCCAGACATGATAAGATACATTGATGAGTTTGGACAAACCACAACTAGAA
TGCAGTGAAAAAAATGCTTTATTTGTGAAATTTGTGATGCTATTGCTTTATTTGTAACCATTATAAGCTG
CAATAAACGCTGAGCA
Features (pLannotate 1.2.2; 16 found; start..end, strand, type, name):
    209..242     +  protein_bind   FRT (minimal): supports FLP-mediated excision but not integration (Turan and Bode, 2011) FLP recombinase from the Saccharomyces cerevisiae 2μ plasmid
    830..849     -  CDS            lacZα (fragment): LacZα fragment of β-galactosidase; lacZ fragment
    889..1704    -  CDS            KanR: aminoglycoside phosphotransferase; aph(3')-Ia; confers resistance to kanamycin in bacteria or G418 (Geneticin®) in eukaryotes
   1929..2517    +  rep_origin     ori: high-copy-number ColE1/pMB1/pBR322/pUC origin of replication
   3053..3086    +  protein_bind   FRT (minimal): supports FLP-mediated excision but not integration (Turan and Bode, 2011) FLP recombinase from the Saccharomyces cerevisiae 2μ plasmid
   3688..3704    +  LTR            5' LTR (truncated) (fragment): truncated long terminal repeat from Moloney murine sarcoma virus
   3704..3737    -  protein_bind   loxP: Cre-mediated recombination occurs in the 8-bp core sequence (GCATACAT). Cre recombinase
   3759..4062    +  enhancer       CMV enhancer: human cytomegalovirus immediate early enhancer
   4064..4339    +  promoter       chicken β-actin promoter: No description available
   4340..5352    +  intron         chimeric intron: chimera between introns from chicken β-actin and rabbit β-globin
   5350..5406    +  CDS            HBB (fragment): HBB_LEPEU - Experimental evidence at protein level: Swiss-Prot protein existence level 1. Involved in oxygen transport from the lung to the various peripheral tissues. From Lepus europaeus (European hare).
   5416..5455    +  protein_bind   phage φC31 attP (fragment): attachment site of phage φC31 phage φC31 integrase
   5464..6483    +  CDS            HygR: aminoglycoside phosphotransferase from E. coli; aph(4)-Ia; confers resistance to hygromycin
   6595..7302    +  CDS            mRuby2: mRuby2 is a basic (constitutively fluorescent) red fluorescent protein published in 2012, derived from Entacmaea quadricolor. It has moderate acid sensitivity.
   7308..7427    +  CDS            d4EGFP (fragment): EGFP destabilized by a mutated version of residues 422-461 of mouse ornithine decarboxylase, giving an in vivo half-life of ~4 hours mammalian codon-optimized
   7439..7568    -  polyA_signal   SV40 poly(A) signal: SV40 polyadenylation signal
