>Addgene plasmid #123971 | MTK0_033 | addgene full sequence | sequence record 251790 | Addgene NGS Result
GTTACAGAGATGTTACGAACCCTGAACAGGTTGACTATTAATTGTGTCTGCTTGATGTGGACACCAGGTG
GCGCTGGACATCAGATTTGGAGAGGCAGTTGTCTAGGGAACCGGGCTCTGTGCCAGCGCAGGAGGCAGGC
TGGCTCTCCTATTCCAGGGATGCTCATCCAGGAAGGAAAGGTTGCATGCTGGACACACTAACCTTACAGA
AGTTCCTATTCTCTAGAAAGTATAGGAACTTCGAGTAGATCGCGGGGGAGGGAGGGATTCTTCTAGGCCC
AGGGCGGTCCTTAGGAGACAGGAGGCAGCCGAGAACTCCCATAAAGGTATTGCGGCACTCCCCTCCCCCT
ACCGAGAAGGGTGCGGCCTTCTCTCCGCCTCCTCCACTGCAGATCCCTCAGGATTGCAGCTCGCGCCGAT
TTTCAGAGATCACGCACCTCCCTCCCACAAACCAGCAGGACCGACCCCCGCTCCTCCCCCCACCTCCGCG
AGTCCGCGAGCGGATCCAGCTCATCTCGTCCTTCAGGCGGCGGACGCCCGGGACGGAGCCGCGGTCGCCG
CCACCCAGAAGCCTCGACCCAGCAGTCCGCCTCCGCCTCCGCCTCCGCCTCTAGTGCGTGCGCAGGGGCG
CGGGGCCAGACACTGCGGCGCGGGGCCTCGGGAAGGACCGTACCAACGACCGCCTCCCTGCCCCTCCGCC
CCCTCTGCTGACCCGCTCAGTGGTTTCGCTCAATTGGGACCCGAGCCAATGGCAAGGGGCCGTTCCCCGG
CTTCAGCAGCCAATCAGGTGCCGAAGCCACACGGGCGGCGGGTAACCCTACTCCCCGCGAGGGTTTTCCC
AGTCACGACCCGAGCGGCCGCGTGTTACAACCAATTAACCAATTCTGATTAGAAAAACTCATCGAGCATC
AAATGAAACTGCAATTTATTCATATCAGGATTATCAATACCATATTTTTGAAAAAGCCGTTTCTGTAATG
AAGGAGAAAACTCACCGAGGCAGTTCCATAGGATGGCAAGATCCTGGTATCGGTCTGCGATTCCGACTCG
TCCAACATCAATACAACCTATTAATTTCCCCTCGTCAAAAATAAGGTTATCAAGTGAGAAATCACCATGA
GTGACGACTGAATCCGGTGAGAATGGCAAAAGCTTATGCATTTCTTTCCAGACTTGTTCAACAGGCCAGC
CATTACGCTCGTCATCAAAATCACTCGCATCAACCAAACCGTTATTCATTCGTGATTGCGCCTGAGCGAG
GCGAAATACGCGATCGCTGTTAAAAGGACAATTACAAACAGGAATCGAATGCAACCGGCGCAGGAACACT
GCCAGCGCATCAACAATATTTTCACCTGAATCAGGATATTCTTCTAATACCTGGAATGCTGTTTTCCCGG
GGATCGCAGTGGTGAGTAACCATGCATCATCAGGAGTACGGATAAAATGCTTGATGGTCGGAAGAGGCAT
AAATTCCGTCAGCCAGTTTAGTCTGACCATCTCATCTGTAACATCATTGGCAACGCTACCTTTGCCATGT
TTCAGAAACAACTCTGGCGCATCGGGCTTCCCATACAATCGATAGATTGTCGCACCTGATTGCCCGACAT
TATCGCGAGCCCATTTATACCCATATAAATCAGCATCCATGTTGGAATTTAATCGCGGCCTGGAGCAAGA
CGTTTCCCGTTGAATATGGCTCATAACACCCCTTGTATTACTGTTTATGTAAGCAGACAGTTTTATTGTT
CATGATGATATATTTTTATCTTGTGCAATGTAACATCAGAGATTTTGAGACACAACGTGGCTTTGTTGAA
TAAATCGAACTTTTGCTGAGTTGAAGGATCAGTCATGACCAAAATCCCTTAACGTGAGTTTTCGTTCCAC
TGAGCGTCAGACCCCGTAGAAAAGATCAAAGGATCTTCTTGAGATCCTTTTTTTCTGCGCGTAATCTGCT
GCTTGCAAACAAAAAAACCACCGCTACCAGCGGTGGTTTGTTTGCCGGATCAAGAGCTACCAACTCTTTT
TCCGAAGGTAACTGGCTTCAGCAGAGCGCAGATACCAAATACTGTTCTTCTAGTGTAGCCGTAGTTAGGC
CACCACTTCAAGAACTCTGTAGCACCGCCTACATACCTCGCTCTGCTAATCCTGTTACCAGTGGCTGCTG
CCAGTGGCGATAAGTCGTGTCTTACCGGGTTGGACTCAAGACGATAGTTACCGGATAAGGCGCAGCGGTC
GGGCTGAACGGGGGGTTCGTGCACACAGCCCAGCTTGGAGCGAACGACCTACACCGAACTGAGATACCTA
CAGCGTGAGCTATGAGAAAGCGCCACGCTTCCCGAAGGGAGAAAGGCGGACAGGTATCCGGTAAGCGGCA
GGGTCGGAACAGGAGAGCGCACGAGGGAGCTTCCAGGGGGAAACGCCTGGTATCTTTATAGTCCTGTCGG
GTTTCGCCACCTCTGACTTGAGCGTCGATTTTTGTGATGCTCGTCAGGGGGGCGGAGCCTATGGAAAAAC
GCCAGCAACGCGGCCTTTTTACGGTTCCTGGCCTTTTGCTGGCCTTTTGCTCACATGTTCTTTCCTGCGT
TATCCCCTGATTCTGTGGATAACCGTGCGGCCGCCAATCATGGTCATAGCTGTTTCCTGCAACGGAAAGG
GCCTAAAATTTTAAGATTAGTATCTAATTTAAAATGCTACACTTTGGTGGTGTAAACAACGTTCTCAAAC
GACGTGAGTAAAAAACTCAGATGACCATGCCCTTAACCTCCTTTTATCCACAGGAAAAGCACTACAAAAA
CGATCTTAAGTAGTAATAACACGCAGCCTTGCTGCATAAAATCAGCCCGAGATGAATGCCTGGACTCCCA
TTTCCCTCCTCCACCCCTATTATAATTATTTTGTGACACAAACTCAAGCAGGGTGAAGAGAGAAATCTCA
CACCTGCTCAATCCCCTGCAGGACAACGCCCAGACACCAGGTAAAGCCTGGGCACAGAGAGTCCCGCCCA
CAATCGAGAAGGAGCAACTCGACATGGAGGCGATGACGCCCTGAAGTTCCTATTCTCTAGAAAGTATAGG
AACTTCCTGAACTGGCCGATAATTGCAGACGATCGAATTCGAGTTGGCGCGCCTGTCATTCTAAATCTCT
CTTTCAGCCTAAAGCTTTTTCCCCGTATCCCCCCAGGTGTCTGCAGGCTCAAAGAGCAGCGAGAAGCGTT
CAGAGGAAAGCGATCCCGTGCCACCTTCCCCGTGCCCGGGCTGTCCCCGCACGCTGCCGGCTCGGGGATG
CGGGGGGAGCGCCGGACCGGAGCGGAGCCCCGGGCGGCTCGCTGCTGCCCCCTAGCGGGGGAGGGACGTA
ATTACATCCCTGGGGGCTTTGGGAGGGGGCTGTCCCCGTGAGCTCCCAGGCGCGCCTGTCATTCTAAATC
TCTCTTTCAGCCTAAAGCTTTTTCCCCGTATCCCCCCAGGTGTCTGCAGGCTCAAAGAGCAGCGAGAAGC
GTTCAGAGGAAAGCGATCCCGTGCCACCTTCCCCGTGCCCGGGCTGTCCCCGCACGCTGCCGGCTCGGGG
ATGCGGGGGGAGCGCCGGACCGGAGCGGAGCCCCGGGCGGCTCGCTGCTGCCCCCTAGCGGGGGAGGGAC
GTAATTACATCCCTGGGGGCTTTGGGGGGGGGCTGTCCCCGTGAGCTCAATAAAAGAGCCCACATAACTT
CGTATAATGTATGCTATACGAAGTTATAACGCCATATATGGAGTTCCGCGTTACATAACTTACGGTAAAT
GGCCCGCCTGGCTGACCGCCCAACGACCCCCGCCCATTGACGTCAATAATGACGTATGTTCCCATAGTAA
CGCCAATAGGGACTTTCCATTGACGTCAATGGGTGGAGTATTTACGGTAAACTGCCCACTTGGCAGTACA
TCAAGTGTATCATATGCCAAGTACGCCCCCTATTGACGTCAATGACGGTAAATGGCCCGCCTGGCATTAT
GCCCAGTACATGACCTTATGGGACTTTCCTACTTGGCAGTACATCTACGTATTAGTCATCGCTATTACCA
TGGTCGAGGTGAGCCCCACGTTCTGCTTCACTCTCCCCATCTCCCCCCCCTCCCCACCCCCAATTTTGTA
TTTATTTATTTTTTAATTATTTTGTGCAGCGATGGGGGCGGGGGGGGGGGGGGGGCGCGCCAGGCGGGGC
GGGGCGGGGCGAGGGGCGGGGCGGGGCGAGGCGGAGAGGTGCGGCGGCAGCCAATCAGAGCGGCGCGCTC
CGAAAGTTTCCTTTTATGGCGAGGCGGCGGCGGCGGCGGCCCTATAAAAAGCGAAGCGCGCGGCGGGCGG
GAGTCGCTGCGCGCTGCCTTCGCCCCGTGCCCCGCTCCGCCGCCGCCTCGCGCCGCCCGCCCCGGCTCTG
ACTGACCGCGTTACTCCCACAGGTGAGCGGGCGGGACGGCCCTTCTCCTCCGGGCTGTAATTAGCGCTTG
GTTTAATGACGGCTTGTTTCTTTTCTGTGGCTGCGTGAAAGCCTTGAGGGGCTCCGGGAGGGCCCTTTGT
GCGGGGGGAGCGGCTCGGGGGGTGCGTGCGTGTGTGTGTGCGTGGGGAGCGCCGCGTGCGGCTCCGCGCT
GCCCGGCGGCTGTGAGCGCTGCGGGCGCGGCGCGGGGCTTTGTGCGCTCCGCAGTGTGCGCGAGGGGAGC
GCGGCCGGGGGCGGTGCCCCGCGGTGCGGGGGGGGCTGCGAGGGGAACAAAGGCTGCGTGCGGGGTGTGT
GCGTGGGGGGGTGAGCAGGGGGTGTGGGCGCGTCGGTCGGGCTGCAACCCCCCCTGCACCCCCCTCCCCG
AGTTGCTGAGCACGGCCCGGCTTCGGGTGCGGGGCTCCGTACGGGGCGTGGCGCGGGGCTCGCCGTGCCG
GGCGGGGGGTGGCGGCAGGTGGGGGTGCCGGGCGGGGCGGGGCCGCCTCGGGCCGGGGAGGGCTCGGGGG
AGGGGCGCGGCGGCCCCCGGAGTGCCGGCGGCTGTCGAGGCGCGGCGAGCCGCAGCCATTGCCTTTTATG
GTAATCGTGCGAGAGGGCGCAGGGACTTCCTTTGTCCCAAATCTGTGCGGAGCCGAAATCTGGGAGGCGC
CGCCGCACCCCCTCTAGCGGGCGCGGGGCGAAGCGGTGCGGCGCCGGCAGGAAGGAAATGGGCGGGGAGG
GCCTTCGTGCGTCGCCGCGCCGCCGTCCCCTTCTCCCTCTCCAGCCTCGGGGCTGTCCGCGGGGGGACGG
CTGCCTTCGGGGGGGACGGGGCAGGGCGGGGTTCGGCTTCTGGCGTGTGACCGGCGGCTCTAGAGCCTCT
GCTAACCATGTTCATGCCTTCTTCTTTTTCCTACAGCTCCTGGGCAACGTGCTGGTTATTGTGCTGTCTC
ATCATTTTGGCAAAGAATTCGCCACTATGGCCCCAACTGGGGTAACCTTTGAGTTCTCTCAGTTGGGGGG
TTCTGGTAAAAAGCCTGAACTCACCGCGACGTCTGTCGAGAAGTTTCTGATCGAAAAGTTCGACAGCGTG
TCCGACCTGATGCAGCTCTCGGAGGGCGAAGAATCTCGTGCTTTCAGCTTCGATGTAGGAGGGCGTGGAT
ATGTCCTGCGGGTAAATAGCTGCGCCGATGGTTTCTACAAAGATCGTTATGTTTATCGGCACTTTGCATC
GGCCGCGCTCCCGATTCCGGAAGTGCTTGACATTGGGGAATTTAGCGAGAGCCTGACCTATTGCATCTCC
CGCCGTGCACAGGGTGTCACGTTGCAAGACCTGCCTGAAACCGAACTGCCCGCTGTTCTGCAACCGGTCG
CGGAGGCCATGGATGCGATCGCTGCGGCCGATCTTAGCCAGACGAGCGGGTTCGGCCCATTCGGACCGCA
AGGAATCGGTCAATACACTACATGGCGTGATTTCATATGCGCGATTGCTGATCCCCATGTGTATCACTGG
CAAACTGTGATGGACGACACCGTCAGTGCGTCCGTCGCGCAGGCTCTCGATGAGCTGATGCTTTGGGCCG
AGGACTGCCCCGAAGTCCGGCACCTCGTGCACGCGGATTTCGGCTCCAACAATGTCCTGACGGACAATGG
CCGCATAACAGCGGTCATTGACTGGAGCGAGGCGATGTTCGGGGATTCCCAATACGAGGTCGCCAACATC
TTCTTCTGGAGGCCGTGGTTGGCTTGTATGGAGCAGCAGACGCGCTACTTCGAGCGGAGGCATCCGGAGC
TTGCAGGATCGCCGCGGCTCCGGGCGTATATGCTCCGCATTGGTCTTGACCAACTCTATCAGAGCTTGGT
TGACGGCAATTTCGATGATGCAGCTTGGGCGCAGGGTCGATGCGACGCAATCGTCCGATCCGGAGCCGGG
ACTGTCGGGCGTACACAAATCGCCCGCAGAAGCGCGGCCGTCTGGACCGATGGCTGTGTAGAAGTACTCG
CCGATAGTGGAAACCGACGCCCCAGCACTCGTCCGAGGGCAAAGGAAGGATCCGGAAGCGGAGAGGGCAG
AGGAAGTCTGCTAACATGCGGTGACGTCGAGGAGAATCCTGGACCTGGATCCCCCAAGAAGAAGAGGAAG
GTGGAGGACGCCGGATCCGTGTCCAAAGGAGAGGAGTTAATCAAGGAAAACATGAGAATGAAAGTTGTCA
TGGAGGGCTCCGTTAATGGTCACCAATTCAAGTGTACAGGGGAAGGTGAAGGTAATCCTTACATGGGTAC
ACAAACTATGAGAATTAAAGTAATTGAAGGCGGACCACTACCATTTGCATTTGACATTCTGGCAACGTCA
TTCATGTACGGATCACGAACTTTCATCAAGTACCCTAAAGGTATACCAGACTTTTTCAAGCAATCTTTTC
CAGAGGGTTTTACATGGGAAAGGGTTACAAGATACGAAGATGGGGGTGTCGTCACAGTTATGCAAGATAC
TTCATTAGAAGATGGCTGCCTTGTCTATCATGTGCAAGTAAGAGGGGTGAATTTTCCTTCTAACGGACCT
GTGATGCAGAAAAAGACCAAAGGTTGGGAACCAAATACTGAAATGATGTACCCAGCTGATGGAGGTTTGA
GAGGCTACACACACATGGCGCTTAAAGTTGATGGTGGAGGTCATTTGTCTTGTAGTTTTGTTACCACTTA
TCGTTCTAAAAAGACTGTTGGCAATATCAAAATGCCAGGAATACATGCTGTAGACCACAGACTAGAAAGA
CTCGAAGAGAGCGATAACGAAATGTTCGTTGTACAGAGAGAGCATGCCGTAGCCAAATTTGCTGGCTTAG
GCGGTGGTATGGATGAATTGTATAAGGGATCCCATGGCTTCCCGCCGGAGGTGGAGGAGCAGGATGATGG
CGCGCTGCCCATGTCTTGTGCCCAGGAGAGCGGGATGGACCGTCACCCTGCAGCCTGTGCTTCTGCTAGG
ATCAATGTGTAACTCGAGTGGCGATCCAGACATGATAAGATACATTGATGAGTTTGGACAAACCACAACT
AGAATGCAGTGAAAAAAATGCTTTATTTGTGAAATTTGTGATGCTATTGCTTTATTTGTAACCATTATAA
GCTGCAATAAACGCTGAGCA
Features (pLannotate 1.2.2; 16 found; start..end, strand, type, name):
    209..242     +  protein_bind   FRT (minimal): supports FLP-mediated excision but not integration (Turan and Bode, 2011) FLP recombinase from the Saccharomyces cerevisiae 2μ plasmid
    830..849     -  CDS            lacZα (fragment): LacZα fragment of β-galactosidase; lacZ fragment
    889..1704    -  CDS            KanR: aminoglycoside phosphotransferase; aph(3')-Ia; confers resistance to kanamycin in bacteria or G418 (Geneticin®) in eukaryotes
   1929..2517    +  rep_origin     ori: high-copy-number ColE1/pMB1/pBR322/pUC origin of replication
   3053..3086    +  protein_bind   FRT (minimal): supports FLP-mediated excision but not integration (Turan and Bode, 2011) FLP recombinase from the Saccharomyces cerevisiae 2μ plasmid
   3688..3704    +  LTR            5' LTR (truncated) (fragment): truncated long terminal repeat from Moloney murine sarcoma virus
   3704..3737    -  protein_bind   loxP: Cre-mediated recombination occurs in the 8-bp core sequence (GCATACAT). Cre recombinase
   3759..4062    +  enhancer       CMV enhancer: human cytomegalovirus immediate early enhancer
   4064..4339    +  promoter       chicken β-actin promoter: No description available
   4340..5356    +  intron         chimeric intron: chimera between introns from chicken β-actin and rabbit β-globin
   5354..5410    +  CDS            HBB (fragment): HBB_LEPEU - Experimental evidence at protein level: Swiss-Prot protein existence level 1. Involved in oxygen transport from the lung to the various peripheral tissues. From Lepus europaeus (European hare).
   5420..5459    +  protein_bind   phage φC31 attP (fragment): attachment site of phage φC31 phage φC31 integrase
   5468..6487    +  CDS            HygR: aminoglycoside phosphotransferase from E. coli; aph(4)-Ia; confers resistance to hygromycin
   6599..7306    +  CDS            mRuby2: mRuby2 is a basic (constitutively fluorescent) red fluorescent protein published in 2012, derived from Entacmaea quadricolor. It has moderate acid sensitivity.
   7312..7431    +  CDS            d4EGFP (fragment): EGFP destabilized by a mutated version of residues 422-461 of mouse ornithine decarboxylase, giving an in vivo half-life of ~4 hours mammalian codon-optimized
   7443..7572    -  polyA_signal   SV40 poly(A) signal: SV40 polyadenylation signal
