[The description below was written by a language model from this plasmid's Addgene catalogue record and pLannotate feature annotations shown in this document.]
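Description:
MTK0_033 is a type 0 part plasmid from the Mammalian Toolkit (MTK) modular cloning system, carrying a synthetic PhiC31 landing pad labelled cROSA26. It sits on a self-made backbone of about 7.6 kb that is propagated in E. coli through a high-copy ColE1/pUC-type origin and selected with kanamycin (KanR, aph(3')-Ia). Two sequence records, one from the depositor and one from repository sequencing, differ by only four nucleotides, within the annotated chimeric intron, and give the same feature set.

The payload is a CAG-type expression unit: CMV enhancer, chicken β-actin promoter and the chimeric β-actin/β-globin intron, with a short rabbit-type β-globin exon remnant. This is followed directly by a φC31 attP site and then by coding sequences for hygromycin resistance and the red fluorescent protein mRuby2. After mRuby2 comes a short segment annotated as a d4EGFP fragment, which most likely corresponds to the ornithine decarboxylase-derived destabilising tail rather than to any GFP sequence. An SV40 polyadenylation signal closes the cassette, although it is annotated on the opposite strand. How HygR and mRuby2 are linked in the roughly 110 nt gap between them is not annotated.

Placing attP between the promoter and the markers suggests a promoter-trap design. Cells carrying the landing pad would be hygromycin resistant and red, and φC31 integrase-mediated insertion of an attB-bearing construct would displace these markers from the promoter. A loxP site lies upstream of the enhancer, and two minimal FRT sites flank the bacterial KanR/ori segment, which could allow FLP-mediated excision of that region. The unannotated stretches next to the FRT sites may contain ROSA26 homology sequences, as the name implies, but the record does not state this or the species of the targeted locus.
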