Addgene plasmid #123971: MTK0_033
Purpose: Encodes the cROSA26 PhiC31 landing pad as a type 0 part to be used in the MTK system
Depositing lab: Hana El-Samad. Depositing organization: University of California, San Francisco (UCSF). Publication: A Toolkit for Rapid Modular Construction of Biological Circuits in Mammalian Cells. Fonseca JP, Bonny AR, Kumar GR, Ng AH, Town J, Wu QC, Aslankoohi E, Chen SY, Dods G, Harrigan P, Osimiri LC, Kistler AL, El-Samad H. ACS Synth Biol. 2019 Nov 15;8(11):2593-2606. doi: 10.1021/acssynbio.9b00322. Epub 2019 Nov 5. PubMed 31686495.
Backbone
  Vector backbone: self-made
  Vector type: Mammalian Expression
Growth in bacteria
  Bacterial resistance: Kanamycin, 50 μg/mL
  Growth temperature: 37°C
  Growth strain: DH5alpha
  Copy number: Unknown
Gene/Insert
  Gene/Insert name: cROSA26 PhiC31 LP
  Species: Synthetic
  Cloning method: Restriction Enzyme; 5′ cloning site unknown (unknown if destroyed); 3′ cloning site unknown (unknown if destroyed)
Terms and licenses: Academic/Nonprofit Terms; Industry Terms: Not Available to Industry
Depositor comments: Please visit https://www.biorxiv.org/content/10.1101/506188v2 for BioRxiv preprint
How to cite: MTK0_033 was a gift from Hana El-Samad (Addgene plasmid # 123971 ; http://n2t.net/addgene:123971 ; RRID:Addgene_123971)
